Addgene plasmid #184449: pVITRO1-TagRFP-NES
Purpose: Cytosolic TagRFP expression in mammalian cells
Depositing lab: Chuan-Hsiang Huang. Depositing organization: Johns Hopkins University and School of Medicine. Publication: Deciphering cell signaling networks with massively multiplexed biosensor barcoding. Yang JM, Chi WY, Liang J, Takayanagi S, Iglesias PA, Huang CH. Cell. 2021 Dec 9;184(25):6193-6206.e14. doi: 10.1016/j.cell.2021.11.005. Epub 2021 Nov 26. PubMed 34838160.
Backbone
  Vector backbone: pVITRO1-hygro-mcs
  Backbone manufacturer: InvivoGen
  Backbone size w/o insert (bp): 6491
  Total vector size (bp): 6748
  Vector type: Mammalian Expression
Growth in bacteria
  Bacterial resistance: Hygromycin, 200 μg/mL
  Growth temperature: 37°C
  Growth strain: DH5alpha
  Copy number: High Copy
Gene/Insert
  Gene/Insert name: TagRFP-NES
  Species: Synthetic
  Insert size (bp): 257
  Mutation: WT
  Promoter: Rat EF1α
  Cloning method: Restriction Enzyme; 5′ cloning site BspEI (not destroyed); 3′ cloning site BamHI (not destroyed)
  Sequencing primers: 5′ N/A; 3′ GGAAAGACCAGGCGGAGTTTC
Terms and licenses: Academic/Nonprofit Terms; Industry Terms: Not Available to Industry
How to cite: pVITRO1-TagRFP-NES was a gift from Chuan-Hsiang Huang (Addgene plasmid # 184449 ; http://n2t.net/addgene:184449 ; RRID:Addgene_184449)
