[The description below was written by a language model from this plasmid's Addgene catalogue record and pLannotate feature annotations shown in this document.]
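Description:
pVITRO1-TagRFP-NES is a mammalian expression plasmid built on InvivoGen's pVITRO1-hygro-mcs backbone, a dual-cassette vector designed to carry two independent transcription units. It replicates in E. coli from a high-copy ColE1/pUC-type origin and is selected with hygromycin in bacteria as well as in mammalian cells. The single resistance gene, hph (hygromycin phosphotransferase), is preceded by short annotated bacterial promoter fragments (tac- and T7-like) that would allow its expression in E. coli.

The payload is a red fluorescent protein fused to a nuclear export signal (NES), which keeps the fluorophore in the cytosol. The catalogue names the rat EF-1α promoter as the driver. The feature table does not annotate that promoter, but it shows a CMV enhancer and partial CMV promoter upstream of a long unannotated stretch preceding the reporter, where a composite enhancer/EF-1α promoter could lie. The software matches the reporter to TagRFP-T, whereas the record calls it TagRFP. Downstream, an FMDV IRES links hph to the same transcript, so hygromycin selection in mammalian cells is coupled to reporter expression, and the unit ends at an EF-1α polyadenylation signal. The second cassette, consisting of an SV40 enhancer fragment, a mouse EF-1α promoter and an SV40 poly(A) signal, has no annotated coding sequence and appears to be empty.

The sizes in the record disagree. The catalogue lists a 257 bp insert and a 6,748 bp total, while the sequenced record is 7,265 nt and the fluorescent protein alone spans about 730 bp. The stated purpose is cytosolic TagRFP expression in mammalian cells, and the associated publication concerns multiplexed biosensor barcoding.
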