Features (pLannotate 1.2.2; 13 found; start..end, strand, type, name):
     51..242     +  promoter       SV40 promoter (fragment): SV40 enhancer and early promoter
    429..1562    +  promoter       mEF-1α promoter (fragment): strong constitutive promoter for mouse elongation factor EF-1α
   1607..1728    -  polyA_signal   SV40 poly(A) signal: SV40 polyadenylation signal
   1751..1822    -  CDS            large T antigen (fragment): large T antigen from SV40 (simian virus 40)
   1916..2504    +  rep_origin     ori: high-copy-number ColE1/pMB1/pBR322/pUC origin of replication
   2584..2887    +  enhancer       CMV enhancer: human cytomegalovirus immediate early enhancer
   2889..2988    +  promoter       CMV promoter (fragment): human cytomegalovirus (CMV) immediate early promoter
   4320..5051    +  CDS            TagRFP-T: TagRFP-T is a basic (constitutively fluorescent) red fluorescent protein published in 2008, derived from Entacmaea quadricolor. It has low acid sensitivity.
   5112..5556    +  misc_feature   FMDV IRES: internal ribosome entry site (IRES) of the foot-and-mouth disease virus
   5589..5607    +  promoter       tac promoter (fragment): strong E. coli promoter; hybrid between the trp and lac UV5 promoters
   5627..5645    +  promoter       T7 promoter: promoter for bacteriophage T7 RNA polymerase
   5655..6677    +  CDS            hph: KHYB_ECOLX - Experimental evidence at protein level: Swiss-Prot protein existence level 1. The aminoglycoside phosphotransferases achieve inactivation of their antibiotic substrates by phosphorylation. Only phosphorylates hygromycin and closely related compounds such as demethyl analogs and destomycin. From Escherichia coli.
   6692..7264    +  polyA_signal   EF-1α poly(A) signal: human EF-1α polyadenylation signal
>Addgene plasmid #184449 | pVITRO1-TagRFP-NES | addgene full sequence | sequence record 362882 | Addgene NGS Result
CCTGCAGGGCCTGAAATAACCTCTGAAAGAGGAACTTGGTTAGGTACCTTCTGAGGCGGAAAGAACCAGC
TGTGGAATGTGTGTCAGTTAGGGTGTGGAAAGTCCCCAGGCTCCCCAGCAGGCAGAAGTATGCAAAGCAT
GCATCTCAATTAGTCAGCAACCAGGTGTGGAAAGTCCCCAGGCTCCCCAGCAGGCAGAAGTATGCAAAGC
ATGCATCTCAATTAGTCAGCAACCATAGTCCCACTAGTGGAGCCGAGAGTAATTCATACAAAAGGAGGGA
TCGCCTTCGCAAGGGGAGAGCCCAGGGACCGTCCCTAAATTCTCACAGACCCAAATCCCTGTAGCCGCCC
CACGACAGCGCGAGGAGCATGCGCTCAGGGCTGAGCGCGGGGAGAGCAGAGCACACAAGCTCATAGACCC
TGGTCGTGGGGGGGAGGACCGGGGAGCTGGCGCGGGGCAAACTGGGAAAGCGGTGTCGTGTGCTGGCTCC
GCCCTCTTCCCGAGGGTGGGGGAGAACGGTATATAAGTGCGGCAGTCGCCTTGGACGTTCTTTTTCGCAA
CGGGTTTGCCGTCAGAACGCAGGTGAGGGGCGGGTGTGGCTTCCGCGGGCCGCCGAGCTGGAGGTCCTGC
TCCGAGCGGGCCGGGCCCCGCTGTCGTCGGCGGGGATTAGCTGCGAGCATTCCCGCTTCGAGTTGCGGGC
GGCGCGGGAGGCAGAGTGCGAGGCCTAGCGGCAACCCCGTAGCCTCGCCTCGTGTCCGGCTTGAGGCCTA
GCGTGGTGTCCGCGCCGCCGCCGCGTGCTACTCCGGCCGCACTCTGGTCTTTTTTTTTTTTGTTGTTGTT
GCCCTGCTGCCTTCGATTGCCGTTCAGCAATAGGGGCTAACAAAGGGAGGGTGCGGGGCTTGCTCGCCCG
GAGCCCGGAGAGGTCATGGTTGGGGAGGAATGGAGGGACAGGAGTGGCGGCTGGGGCCCGCCCGCCTTCG
GAGCACATGTCCGACGCCACCTGGATGGGGCGAGGCCTGGGGTTTTTCCCGAAGCAACCAGGCTGGGGTT
AGCGTGCCGAGGCCATGTGGCCCCAGCACCCGGCACGATCTGGCTTGGCGGCGCCGCGTTGCCCTGCCTC
CCTAACTAGGGTGAGGCCATCCCGTCCGGCACCAGTTGCGTGCGTGGAAAGATGGCCGCTCCCGGGCCCT
GTTGCAAGGAGCTCAAAATGGAGGACGCGGCAGCCCGGTGGAGCGGGCGGGTGAGTCACCCACACAAAGG
AAGAGGGCCTGGTCCCTCACCGGCTGCTGCTTCCTGTGACCCCGTGGTCCTATCGGCCGCAATAGTCACC
TCGGGCTTTTGAGCACGGCTAGTCGCGGCGGGGGGAGGGGATGTAATGGCGTTGGAGTTTGTTCACATTT
GGTGGGTGGAGACTAGTCAGGCCAGCCTGGCGCTGGAAGTCATTTTTGGAATTTGTCCCCTTGAGTTTTG
AGCGGAGCTAATTCTCGGGCTTCTTAGCGGTTCAAAGGTATCTTTTAAACCCTTTTTTAGGTGTTGTGAA
AACCACCGCTAATTCAAAGCAACCGGTGATATCAAAGATCTTGTACAGCTAGCTGGCCAGACATGATAAG
ATACATTGATGAGTTTGGACAAACCACAACTAGAATGCAGTGAAAAAAATGCTTTATTTGTGAAATTTGT
GATGCTATTGCTTTATTTGTAACCATTATAAGCTGCAATAAACAAGTTAACAACAACAATTGCATTCATT
TTATGTTTCAGGTTCAGGGGGAGGTGTGGGAGGTTTTTTAAAGCAAGTAAAACCTCTACAAATGTGGTAT
GGAAATGTTAATTAACTAGCCATGACCAAAATCCCTTAACGTGAGTTTTCGTTCCACTGAGCGTCAGACC
CCGTAGAAAAGATCAAAGGATCTTCTTGAGATCCTTTTTTTCTGCGCGTAATCTGCTGCTTGCAAACAAA
AAAACCACCGCTACCAGCGGTGGTTTGTTTGCCGGATCAAGAGCTACCAACTCTTTTTCCGAAGGTAACT
GGCTTCAGCAGAGCGCAGATACCAAATACTGTTCTTCTAGTGTAGCCGTAGTTAGGCCACCACTTCAAGA
ACTCTGTAGCACCGCCTACATACCTCGCTCTGCTAATCCTGTTACCAGTGGCTGCTGCCAGTGGCGATAA
GTCGTGTCTTACCGGGTTGGACTCAAGACGATAGTTACCGGATAAGGCGCAGCGGTCGGGCTGAACGGGG
GGTTCGTGCACACAGCCCAGCTTGGAGCGAACGACCTACACCGAACTGAGATACCTACAGCGTGAGCTAT
GAGAAAGCGCCACGCTTCCCGAAGGGAGAAAGGCGGACAGGTATCCGGTAAGCGGCAGGGTCGGAACAGG
AGAGCGCACGAGGGAGCTTCCAGGGGGAAACGCCTGGTATCTTTATAGTCCTGTCGGGTTTCGCCACCTC
TGACTTGAGCGTCGATTTTTGTGATGCTCGTCAGGGGGGCGGAGCCTATGGAAAAACGCCAGCAACGCGG
CCTTTTTACGGTTCCTGGCCTTTTGCTGGCCTTTTGCTCACATGTTCTTAATTAACCTGCAGGCGTTACA
TAACTTACGGTAAATGGCCCGCCTGGCTGACCGCCCAACGACCCCCGCCCATTGACGTCAATAATGACGT
ATGTTCCCATAGTAACGCCAATAGGGACTTTCCATTGACGTCAATGGGTGGAGTATTTACGGTAAACTGC
CCACTTGGCAGTACATCAAGTGTATCATATGCCAAGTACGCCCCCTATTGACGTCAATGACGGTAAATGG
CCCGCCTGGCATTATGCCCAGTACATGACCTTATGGGACTTTCCTACTTGGCAGTACATCTACGTATTAG
TCATCGCTATTACCATGATGATGCGGTTTTGGCAGTACATCAATGGGCGTGGATAGCGGTTTGACTCACG
GGGATTTCCAAGTCTCCACCCCATTGACGTCAATGGGAGTTTGTTTTGACTAGTGGAGCCGAGAGTAATT
CATACAAAAGGAGGGATCGCCTTCGCAAGGGGAGAGCCCAGGGACCGTCCCTAAATTCTCACAGACCCAA
ATCCCTGTAGCCGCCCCACGACAGCGCGAGGAGCATGCGCCCAGGGCTGAGCGCGGGTAGATCAGAGCAC
ACAAGCTCACAGTCCCCGGCGGTGGGGGGAGGGGCGCGCTGAGCGGGGGCCAGGGAGCTGGCGCGGGGCA
AACTGGGAAAGTGGTGTCGTGTGCTGGCTCCGCCCTCTTCCCGAGGGTGGGGGAGAACGGTATATAAGTG
CGGTAGTCGCCTTGGACGTTCTTTTTCGCAACGGGTTTGCCGTCAGAACGCAGGTGAGTGGCGGGTGTGG
CTTCCGCGGGCCCCGGAGCTGGAGCCCTGCTCTGAGCGGGCCGGGCTGATATGCGAGTGTCGTCCGCAGG
GTTTAGCTGTGAGCATTCCCACTTCGAGTGGCGGGCGGTGCGGGGGTGAGAGTGCGAGGCCTAGCGGCAA
CCCCGTAGCCTCGCCTCGTGTCCGGCTTGAGGCCTAGCGTGGTGTCCGCCGCCGCGTGCCACTCCGGCCG
CACTATGCGTTTTTTGTCCTTGCTGCCCTCGATTGCCTTCCAGCAGCATGGGCTAACAAAGGGAGGGTGT
GGGGCTCACTCTTAAGGAGCCCATGAAGCTTACGTTGGATAGGAATGGAAGGGCAGGAGGGGCGACTGGG
GCCCGCCCGCCTTCGGAGCACATGTCCGACGCCACCTGGATGGGGCGAGGCCTGTGGCTTTCCGAAGCAA
TCGGGCGTGAGTTTAGCCTACCTGGGCCATGTGGCCCTAGCACTGGGCACGGTCTGGCCTGGCGGTGCCG
CGTTCCCTTGCCTCCCAACAAGGGTGAGGCCGTCCCGCCCGGCACCAGTTGCTTGCGCGGAAAGATGGCC
GCTCCCGGGGCCCTGTTGCAAGGAGCTCAAAATGGAGGACGCGGCAGCCCGGTGGAGCGGGCGGGTGAGT
CACCCACACAAAGGAAGAGGGCCTTGCCCCTCGCCGGCCGCTGCTTCCTGTGACCCCGTGGTCTATCGGC
CGCATAGTCACCTCGGGCTTCTCTTGAGCACCGCTCGTCGCGGCGGGGGGAGGGGATCTAATGGCGTTGG
AGTTTGTTCACATTTGGTGGGTGGAGACTAGTCAGGCCAGCCTGGCGCTGGAAGTCATTCTTGGAATTTG
CCCCTTTGAGTTTGGAGCGAGGCTAATTCTCAAGCCTCTTAGCGGTTCAAAGGTATTTTCTAAACCCGTT
TCCAGGTGTTGTGAAAGCCACCGCTAATTCAAAGCAATCCGGAGCCACCATGGTGTCAAAAGGTGAAGAA
CTGATTAAGGAAAATATGCACATGAAGTTATACATGGAAGGCACGGTCAATAATCACCACTTTAAATGTA
CATCTGAAGGAGAGGGAAAACCGTACGAAGGAACTCAGACTATGCGAATCAAAGTCGTGGAGGGTGGCCC
GCTGCCTTTCGCCTTCGATATTTTGGCTACTAGCTTCATGTACGGATCTCGCACCTTTATTAACCATACC
CAGGGAATCCCAGATTTCTTTAAACAATCGTTCCCGGAAGGTTTCACGTGGGAAAGAGTGACGACATACG
AAGATGGAGGAGTCCTCACCGCTACCCAGGACACGAGTTTGCAAGATGGATGCTTGATCTATGATGTAAA
GATTCGAGGCGTAAATTTCCCTTCGAACGGCCCAGTCATGCAAAAGAAGACTTTGGGATGGGAAGCAAAT
ACTGAAATGCTTTATCCTGCTGATGGAGGTCTTGAAGGACGTACGGATATGGCACTGAAACTGGTGGGCG
GAGGACACTTGATATGTAATTTCAAAACTACGTATCGAAGTAAAAAGCCGGCCAAGAATCTGAAAATGCC
AGGAGTTTATTACGTTGACCACAGACTTGAAAGAATTAAGGAGGCAGATAAAGAAACGTACGTGGAACAA
CACGAAGTAGCCGTTGCTCGCTATTGTGACTTGCCATCGAAACTTGGACATAAACTTAATGGAATGGATG
AACTTTATAAAGGAAGCTCCCTCCAGAAGAAACTGGAGGAACTGGAACTGTGAGGATCCCGTACGCCTAG
GAGCAGGTTTCCCCAATGACACAAAACGTGCAACTTGAAACTCCGCCTGGTCTTTCCAGGTCTAGAGGGG
TAACACTTTGTACTGCGTTTGGCTCCACGCTCGATCCACTGGCGAGTGTTAGTAACAGCACTGTTGCTTC
GTAGCGGAGCATGACGGCCGTGGGAACTCCTCCTTGGTAACAAGGACCCACGGGGCCAAAAGCCACGCCC
ACACGGGCCCGTCATGTGTGCAACCCCAGCACGGCGACTTTACTGCGAAACCCACTTTAAAGTGACATTG
AAACTGGTACCCACACACTGGTGACAGGCTAAGGATGCCCTTCAGGTACCCCGAGGTAACACGCGACACT
CGGGATCTGAGAAGGGGACTGGGGCTTCTATAAAAGCGCTCGGTTTAAAAAGCTTCTATGCCTGAATAGG
TGACCGGAGGTCGGCACCTTTCCTTTGCAATTACTGACCCTATGAATACACTGACTGTTTGACAATTAAT
CATCGGCATAGTATATCGGCATAGTATAATACGACTCACTATAGGAGGGCCACCATGAAGAAACCTGAAC
TGACAGCAACTTCTGTTGAGAAGTTTCTCATTGAAAAATTTGATTCTGTTTCTGATCTCATGCAGCTGTC
TGAAGGTGAAGAAAGCAGAGCCTTTTCTTTTGATGTTGGAGGAAGAGGTTATGTTCTGAGGGTCAATTCT
TGTGCTGATGGTTTTTACAAAGACAGATATGTTTACAGACACTTTGCCTCTGCTGCTCTGCCAATTCCAG
AAGTTCTGGACATTGGAGAATTTTCTGAATCTCTCACCTACTGCATCAGCAGAAGAGCACAAGGAGTCAC
TCTCCAGGATCTCCCTGAAACTGAGCTGCCAGCTGTTCTGCAACCTGTTGCTGAAGCAATGGATGCCATT
GCAGCAGCTGATCTGAGCCAAACCTCTGGATTTGGTCCTTTTGGTCCCCAAGGCATTGGTCAGTACACCA
CTTGGAGGGATTTCATTTGTGCCATTGCTGATCCTCATGTCTATCACTGGCAGACTGTGATGGATGACAC
AGTTTCTGCTTCTGTTGCTCAGGCACTGGATGAACTCATGCTGTGGGCAGAAGATTGTCCTGAAGTCAGA
CACCTGGTCCATGCTGATTTTGGAAGCAACAATGTTCTGACAGACAATGGCAGAATCACTGCAGTCATTG
ACTGGTCTGAAGCCATGTTTGGAGATTCTCAATATGAGGTTGCCAACATTTTTTTTTGGAGACCTTGGCT
GGCTTGCATGGAACAACAAACAAGATATTTTGAAAGAAGACACCCAGAACTGGCTGGTTCCCCCAGACTG
AGAGCCTACATGCTCAGAATTGGCCTGGACCAACTGTATCAATCTCTGGTTGATGGAAACTTTGATGATG
CTGCTTGGGCACAAGGAAGATGTGATGCCATTGTGAGGTCTGGTGCTGGAACTGTTGGAAGAACTCAAAT
TGCAAGAAGGTCTGCTGCTGTTTGGACTGATGGATGTGTTGAAGTTCTGGCTGACTCTGGAAACAGGAGA
CCCTCCACAAGACCCAGAGCCAAGGAATGAATATTAGCTAGATTATCCCTAATACCTGCCACCCCACTCT
TAATCAGTGGTGGAAGAACGGTCTCAGAACTGTTTGTTTCAATTGGCCATTTAAGTTTAGTAGTAAAAGA
CTGGTTAATGATAACAATGCATCGTAAAACCTTCAGAAGGAAAGGAGAATGTTTTGTGGACCACTTTGGT
TTTCTTTTTTGCGTGTGGCAGTTTTAAGTTATTAGTTTTTAAAATCAGTACTTTTTAATGGAAACAACTT
GACCAAAAATTTGTCACAGAATTTTGAGACCCATTAAAAAAGTTAAATGAGAAACCTGTGTGTTCCTTTG
GTCAACACCGAGACATTTAGGTGAAAGACATCTAATTCTGGTTTTACGAATCTGGAAACTTCTTGAAAAT
GTAATTCTTGAGTTAACACTTCTGGGTGGAGAATAGGGTTGTTTTCCCCCCACATAATTGGAAGGGGAAG
GAATATCATTTAAAGCTATGGGAGGGTTGCTTTGATTACAACACTGGAGAGAAATGCAGCATGTTGCTGA
TTGCCTGTCACTAAAACAGGCCAAAAACTGAGTCCTTGGGTTGCATAGAAAGCTG
